>Addgene plasmid #47799 | RON3-bio | depositor full sequence | sequence record 68821 | RON3-bio sequence 7317 bps
AGATCTATACATTGAATCAATATTGGCAATTAGCCATATTAGTCATTGGTTATATAGCATAAATCAATAT
TGGCTATTGGCCATTGCATACGTTGTATCTATATCATAATATGTACATTTATATTGGCTCATGTCCAATA
TGACCGCCATGTTGACATTGATTATTGACTAGTTATTAATAGTAATCAATTACGGGGTCATTAGTTCATA
GCCCATATATGGAGTTCCGCGTTACATAACTTACGGTAAATGGCCCGCCTGGCTGACCGCCCAACGACCC
CCGCCCATTGACGTCAATAATGACGTATGTTCCCATAGTAACGCCAATAGGGACTTTCCATTGACGTCAA
TGGGTGGAGTATTTACGGTAAACTGCCCACTTGGCAGTACATCAAGTGTATCATATGCCAAGTCCGCCCC
CTATTGACGTCAATGACGGTAAATGGCCCGCCTGGCATTATGCCCAGTACATGACCTTACGGGACTTTCC
TACTTGGCAGTACATCTACGTATTAGTCATCGCTATTACCATGGTGATGCGGTTTTGGCAGTACACCAAT
GGGCGTGGATAGCGGTTTGACTCACGGGGATTTCCAAGTCTCCACCCCATTGACGTCAATGGGAGTTTGT
TTTGGCACCAAAATCAACGGGACTTTCCAAAATGTCGTAATAACCCCGCCCCGTTGACGCAAATGGGCGG
TAGGCGTGTACGGTGGGAGGTCTATATAAGCAGAGCTCGTTTAGTGAACCGTCAGATCCTCACTCTCTTC
CGCATCGCTGTCTGCGAGGGCCAGCTGTTGGGCTCGCGGTTGAGGACAAACTCTTCGCGGTCTTTCCAGT
ACTCTTGGATCGGAAACCCGTCGGCCTCCGAACGGTACTCCGCCACCGAGGGACCTGAGCGAGTCCGCAT
CGACCGGATCGGAAAACCTCTCGAGAAAGGCGTCTAACCAGTCACAGTCGCAAGGTAGGCTGAGCACCGT
GGCGGGCGGCAGCGGGTGGCGGTCGGGGTTGTTTCTGGCGGAGGTGCTGCTGATGATGTAATTAAAGTAG
GCGGTCTTGAGACGGCGGATGGTCGAGGTGAGGTGTGGCAGGCTTGAGATCCAGCTGTTGGGGTGAGTAC
TCCCTCTCAAAAGCGGGCATTACTTCTGCGCTAAGATTGTCAGTTTCCAAAAACGAGGAGGATTTGATAT
TCACCTGGCCCGATCTGGCCATACACTTGAGTGACAATGACATCCACTTTGCCTTTCTCTCCACAGGTGT
CCACTCCCAGGTCCAAGTTTGCCACCATGGAGTTTCAGACCCAGGTACTCATGTCCCTGCTGCTCTGCAT
GTCTGGTGCGGCCGCCAACAAGATCGAGAACAACAATAACAAAGTGAAGAACCTGGCCGTGTACAACAAC
GACATCGGCCAGTACTTCAAGAAAAAGGACATCCAGTGCAAGCACCACATCGAGATCAACCAGGACAGCA
ACCACAACGAGTACAGCTTTCTGAGCCTGAAGGCCAGCAGCATCTTCAACCAGTACTACGTGGCCAAGCT
GATCAACACCCTGCTGTACCGGGGCTTCCACCTGAACGTGTACTTCCACAAGAACGTGGCCATGTACGAG
AGCTTCAGCCGGACCAACTTCTTCTTCTACCTGACCATCCTGAACAAGAAAAACGTGAAGAAGATCGTCA
AGATCATCAGCAAGGCCGAGCGGAGCAGCAACAAGCGGAAGTTCAACGTGTTCAAGAAGTACCTGATCAG
CGAGTTCGACTACCCCAACTTCGAGATCGACGACACCGTGAAGAACGAGATGAACCAGGCCATCCTGGTG
TACAAGAAGGCCAAGAGCGACAGCTATTGGAGCGTGATGGACGCCCTGAAGAAGGATGGCCTGCTGCTGG
CCAGAACCTTCCTGAGCGTGTCCTTCGTGCAGAGCCTGCGGGGCATCATCGGCCTGATCAACCACAAGCT
GATCGACCTGTGCTTCACCAACGCCTACGTGTTCAACCACGTGGCCAGCTTCGATAAGCTGATCATGAAC
GGCGCGCCGTCGACCTCCATCACGGCCTATAAGAGTGAGGGGGAGTCAGCGGAGTTCTCCTTCCCACTCA
ACCTTGGAGAGGAAAGCCTGCAGGGAGAGTTGAGATGGAAGGCAGAGAAGGCTCCTTCTTCCCAGTCCTG
GATCACCTTCTCCCTAAAGAACCAAAAGGTGTCTGTGCAGAAGTCTACTAGCAACCCCAAGTTCCAGCTG
TCCGAAACGCTCCCACTCACCCTTCAGATACCCCAGGTCTCCCTTCAGTTTGCTGGTTCTGGCAACCTGA
CCCTGACTCTGGACAGAGGGATACTGTATCAGGAAGTGAACCTGGTGGTGATGAAAGTGACTCAGCCCGA
CAGCAACACTTTGACCTGTGAGGTGATGGGACCCACCTCACCCAAGATGAGACTGATCTTGAAGCAGGAG
AATCAGGAGGCCAGGGTCTCCAGGCAGGAGAAAGTGATTCAAGTGCAGGCCCCTGAAGCAGGGGTGTGGC
AATGTCTACTGAGTGAAGGTGAAGAGGTCAAGATGGACTCCAAGATCCAGGTTTTATCCAAAGGGTTGAA
TTCCGGATCACTGCATCATATTCTGGATGCACAGAAAATGGTGTGGAATCATCGTTAAGTCTAGACACGT
GATTAATTAAGGATCCCCCGACCTCGACCTCTGGCTAATAAAGGAAATTTATTTTCATTGCAATAGTGTG
TTGGAATTTTTTGTGTCTCTCACTCGGAAGGACATATGGGAGGGCAAATCATTTGGTCGAGATCCCTCGG
AGATCTCTAGCTAGAGGATCGATCCCCGCCCCGGACGAACTAAACCTGACTACGACATCTCTGCCCCTTC
TTCGCGGGGCAGTGCATGTAATCCCTTCAGTTGGTTGGTACAACTTGCCAACTGGGCCCTGTTCCACATG
TGACACGGGGGGGGACCAAACACAAAGGGGTTCTCTGACTGTAGTTGACATCCTTATAAATGGATGTGCA
CATTTGCCAACACTGAGTGGCTTTCATCCTGGAGCAGACTTTGCAGTCTGTGGACTGCAACACAACATTG
CCTTTATGTGTAACTCTTGGCTGAAGCTCTTACACCAATGCTGGGGGACATGTACCTCCCAGGGGCCCAG
GAAGACTACGGGAGGCTACACCAACGTCAATCAGAGGGGCCTGTGTAGCTACCGATAAGCGGACCCTCAA
GAGGGCATTAGCAATAGTGTTTATAAGGCCCCCTTGTTAACCCTAAACGGGTAGCATATGCTTCCCGGGT
AGTAGTATATACTATCCAGACTAACCCTAATTCAATAGCATATGTTACCCAACGGGAAGCATATGCTATC
GAATTAGGGTTAGTAAAAGGGTCCTAAGGAACAGCGATATCTCCCACCCCATGAGCTGTCACGGTTTTAT
TTACATGGGGTCAGGATTCCACGAGGGTAGTGAACCATTTTAGTCACAAGGGCAGTGGCTGAAGATCAAG
GAGCGGGCAGTGAACTCTCCTGAATCTTCGCCTGCTTCTTCATTCTCCTTCGTTTAGCTAATAGAATAAC
TGCTGAGTTGTGAACAGTAAGGTGTATGTGAGGTGCTCGAAAACAAGGTTTCAGGTGACGCCCCCAGAAT
AAAATTTGGACGGGGGGTTCAGTGGTGGCATTGTGCTATGACACCAATATAACCCTCACAAACCCCTTGG
GCAATAAATACTAGTGTAGGAATGAAACATTCTGAATATCTTTAACAATAGAAATCCATGGGGTGGGGAC
AAGCCGTAAAGACTGGATGTCCATCTCACACGAATTTATGGCTATGGGCAACACATAATCCTAGTGCAAT
ATGATACTGGGGTTATTAAGATGTGTCCCAGGCAGGGACCAAGACAGGTGAACCATGTTGTTACACTCTA
TTTGTAACAAGGGGAAAGAGAGTGGACGCCGACAGCAGCGGACTCCACTGGTTGTCTCTAACACCCCCGA
AAATTAAACGGGGCTCCACGCCAATGGGGCCCATAAACAAAGACAAGTGGCCACTCTTTTTTTTGAAATT
GTGGAGTGGGGGCACGCGTCAGCCCCCACACGCCGCCCTGCGGTTTTGGACTGTAAAATAAGGGTGTAAT
AACTTGGCTGATTGTAACCCCGCTAACCACTGCGGTCAAACCACTTGCCCACAAAACCACTAATGGCACC
CCGGGGAATACCTGCATAAGTAGGTGGGCGGGCCAAGATAGGGGCGCGATTGCTGCGATCTGGAGGACAA
ATTACACACACTTGCGCCTGAGCGCCAAGCACAGGGTTGTTGGTCCTCATATTCACGAGGTCGCTGAGAG
CACGGTGGGCTAATGTTGCCATGGGTAGCATATACTACCCAAATATCTGGATAGCATATGCTATCCTAAT
CTATATCTGGGTAGCATAGGCTATCCTAATCTATATCTGGGTAGCATATGCTATCCTAATCTATATCTGG
GTAGTATATGCTATCCTAATTTATATCTGGGTAGCATAGGCTATCCTAATCTATATCTGGGTAGCATATG
CTATCCTAATCTATATCTGGGTAGTATATGCTATCCTAATCTGTATCCGGGTAGCATATGCTATCCTAAT
AGAGATTAGGGTAGTATATGCTATCCTAATTTATATCTGGGTAGCATATACTACCCAAATATCTGGATAG
CATATGCTATCCTAATCTATATCTGGGTAGCATATGCTATCCTAATCTATATCTGGGTAGCATAGGCTAT
CCTAATCTATATCTGGGTAGCATATGCTATCCTAATCTATATCTGGGTAGTATATGCTATCCTAATTTAT
ATCTGGGTAGCATAGGCTATCCTAATCTATATCTGGGTAGCATATGCTATCCTAATCTATATCTGGGTAG
TATATGCTATCCTAATCTGTATCCGGGTAGCATATGCTATCCTCATGATAAGCTGTCAAACATGAGAATT
TTCTTGAAGACGAAAGGGCCTCGTGATACGCCTATTTTTATAGGTTAATGTCATGATAATAATGGTTTCT
TAGACGTCAGGTGGCACTTTTCGGGGAAATGTGCGCGGAACCCCTATTTGTTTATTTTTCTAAATACATT
CAAATATGTATCCGCTCATGAGACAATAACCCTGATAAATGCTTCAATAATATTGAAAAAGGAAGAGTAT
GAGTATTCAACATTTCCGTGTCGCCCTTATTCCCTTTTTTGCGGCATTTTGCCTTCCTGTTTTTGCTCAC
CCAGAAACGCTGGTGAAAGTAAAAGATGCTGAAGATCAGTTGGGTGCACGAGTGGGTTACATCGAACTGG
ATCTCAACAGCGGTAAGATCCTTGAGAGTTTTCGCCCCGAAGAACGTTTTCCAATGATGAGCACTTTTAA
AGTTCTGCTATGTGGCGCGGTATTATCCCGTGTTGACGCCGGGCAAGAGCAACTCGGTCGCCGCATACAC
TATTCTCAGAATGACTTGGTTGAGTACTCACCAGTCACAGAAAAGCATCTTACGGATGGCATGACAGTAA
GAGAATTATGCAGTGCTGCCATAACCATGAGTGATAACACTGCGGCCAACTTACTTCTGACAACGATCGG
AGGACCGAAGGAGCTAACCGCTTTTTTGCACAACATGGGGGATCATGTAACTCGCCTTGATCGTTGGGAA
CCGGAGCTGAATGAAGCCATACCAAACGACGAGCGTGACACCACGATGCCTGCAGCAATGGCAACAACGT
TGCGCAAACTATTAACTGGCGAACTACTTACTCTAGCTTCCCGGCAACAATTAATAGACTGGATGGAGGC
GGATAAAGTTGCAGGACCACTTCTGCGCTCGGCCCTTCCGGCTGGCTGGTTTATTGCTGATAAATCTGGA
GCCGGTGAGCGTGGGTCTCGCGGTATCATTGCAGCACTGGGGCCAGATGGTAAGCCCTCCCGTATCGTAG
TTATCTACACGACGGGGAGTCAGGCAACTATGGATGAACGAAATAGACAGATCGCTGAGATAGGTGCCTC
ACTGATTAAGCATTGGTAACTGTCAGACCAAGTTTACTCATATATACTTTAGATTGATTTAAAACTTCAT
TTTTAATTTAAAAGGATCTAGGTGAAGATCCTTTTTGATAATCTCATGACCAAAATCCCTTAACGTGAGT
TTTCGTTCCACTGAGCGTCAGACCCCGTAGAAAAGATCAAAGGATCTTCTTGAGATCCTTTTTTTCTGCG
CGTAATCTGCTGCTTGCAAACAAAAAAACCACCGCTACCAGCGGTGGTTTGTTTGCCGGATCAAGAGCTA
CCAACTCTTTTTCCGAAGGTAACTGGCTTCAGCAGAGCGCAGATACCAAATACTGTTCTTCTAGTGTAGC
CGTAGTTAGGCCACCACTTCAAGAACTCTGTAGCACCGCCTACATACCTCGCTCTGCTAATCCTGTTACC
AGTGGCTGCTGCCAGTGGCGATAAGTCGTGTCTTACCGGGTTGGACTCAAGACGATAGTTACCGGATAAG
GCGCAGCGGTCGGGCTGAACGGGGGGTTCGTGCACACAGCCCAGCTTGGAGCGAACGACCTACACCGAAC
TGAGATACCTACAGCGTGAGCTATGAGAAAGCGCCACGCTTCCCGAAGGGAGAAAGGCGGACAGGTATCC
GGTAAGCGGCAGGGTCGGAACAGGAGAGCGCACGAGGGAGCTTCCAGGGGGAAACGCCTGGTATCTTTAT
AGTCCTGTCGGGTTTCGCCACCTCTGACTTGAGCGTCGATTTTTGTGATGCTCGTCAGGGGGGCGGAGCC
TATGGAAAAACGCCAGCAACGCGGCCTTTTTACGGTTCCTGGCCTTTTGCTGGCCTTTTGCTCACATGTT
CTTTCCTGCGTTATCCCCTGATTCTGTGGATAACCGTATTACCGCCTTTGAGTGAGCTGATACCGCTCGC
CGCAGCCGAACGACCGAGCGCAGCGAGTCAGTGAGCGAGGAAGCGGAAGAGCGCCCAATACGCAAACCGC
CTCTCCCCGCGCGTTGGCCGATTCATTAATGCAGCTGGCACGACAGGTTTCCCGACTGGAAAGCGGGCAG
TGAGCGCAACGCAATTAATGTGAGTTAGCTCACTCATTAGGCACCCCAGGCTTTACACTTTATGCTTCCG
GCTCGTATGTTGTGTGGAATTGTGAGCGGATAACAATTTCACACAGGAAACAGCTATGACCATGATTACG
CCAAGCTCTAGCTAGAGGTCGACCAATTCTCATGTTTGACAGCTTATCATCGCAGATCCGGGCAACGTTG
TTGCCATTGCTGCAGGCGCAGAACTGGTAGGTATGGA
Features (pLannotate 1.2.2; 18 found; start..end, strand, type, name):
    154..533     +  enhancer       CMV enhancer: human cytomegalovirus immediate early enhancer
    535..734     +  promoter       CMV promoter: human cytomegalovirus (CMV) immediate early promoter
    802..840     +  misc_feature   Ad SA (fragment): adenovirus major late transcript splice acceptor (Friedrich and Soriano, 1991)
    873..1082    -  CDS            PTP (fragment): TERM_ADE02 - Experimental evidence at protein level: Swiss-Prot protein existence level 1. Protein covalently bound to the viral DNA that acts as a primer for viral genomic replication by DNA strand displacement. Assembles on the viral origin of replication in an initiation complex with viral polymerase, DBP, host NFIA and host POU2F1/OCT1. During initiation, the polymerase covalently couples the first dCTP with Ser- 580 of pTP. The terminal protein stimulates the template activity over 20 fold compared to protein-free templates. Neo-synthesized viral genomes are linked to two preterminal prot
   1113..1202    +  intron         chimeric intron (fragment): chimera between introns from adenovirus and immunoglobulin heavy chain genes
   1221..1267    +  CDS            IgH signal sequence (fragment): signal sequence from the mouse immunoglobulin heavy chain variable region
   2007..2591    +  CDS            Cd4 (fragment): CD4_RAT - Experimental evidence at protein level: Swiss-Prot protein existence level 1. Integral membrane glycoprotein that plays an essential role in the immune response and serves multiple functions in responses against both external and internal offenses. In T-cells, functions primarily as a coreceptor for MHC class II molecule:peptide complex. The antigens presented by class II peptides are derived from extracellular proteins while class I peptides are derived from cytosolic proteins. Interacts simultaneously with the T-cell receptor (TCR) and the MHC class II presented by antigen presenti
   2697..2752    +  polyA_signal   β-globin poly(A) signal: rabbit β-globin polyadenylation signal (Gil and Proudfoot, 1987)
   3266..4947    -  rep_origin     oriP (fragment): Epstein-Barr virus oriP replication origin (Yates et al., 2000)
   5074..5178    +  promoter       AmpR promoter: bla
   5179..6039    +  CDS            AmpR: β-lactamase; bla; confers resistance to ampicillin, carbenicillin, and related antibiotics
   6210..6798    +  rep_origin     ori: high-copy-number ColE1/pMB1/pBR322/pUC origin of replication
   6981..7073    +  CDS            lacI (fragment): lac repressor; lacI; The lac repressor binds to the lac operator to inhibit transcription in E. coli. This inhibition can be relieved by adding lactose or isopropyl-β-D-thiogalactopyranoside (IPTG).
   7086..7107    +  protein_bind   CAP binding site: CAP binding activates transcription in the presence of cAMP. E. coli catabolite activator protein
   7122..7152    +  promoter       lac promoter: promoter for the E. coli lac operon
   7160..7176    +  protein_bind   lac operator: The lac repressor binds to the lac operator to inhibit transcription in E. coli. This inhibition can be relieved by adding lactose or isopropyl-β-D-thiogalactopyranoside (IPTG). lac repressor encoded by lacI
   7246..7262    +  promoter       tet promoter (fragment): E. coli promoter for tetracycline efflux protein gene
   7272..7297    -  CDS            bla(M) (fragment): β-lactamase lacking the signal sequence; bla(M); allows cytosolic expression of β-lactamase
