[The description below was written by a language model from this plasmid's Addgene catalogue record and pLannotate feature annotations shown in this document.]
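Description:
RON3-bio is a mammalian expression plasmid built on the pTT3 backbone, designed for transient production of a secreted, soluble form of the Plasmodium falciparum merozoite protein RON3. It is maintained in E. coli through a high-copy ColE1/pUC-type origin with ampicillin selection (AmpR). The backbone also carries a fragment of the Epstein-Barr virus oriP, an element that supports episomal retention in cells supplying EBNA1. Remnants of lac regulatory sequences and small tet and bla fragments are backbone leftovers with no evident role in expression.

The expression cassette is driven by the CMV immediate-early enhancer and promoter. This is followed by adenovirus-derived leader and splice sequences and a chimeric intron fragment, which generally improve mRNA processing and yield, and it ends with a rabbit β-globin polyadenylation signal. The open reading frame starts with an exogenous mouse immunoglobulin heavy chain signal peptide that directs secretion. The synthetic, codon-optimised RON3 insert of 684 bp sits between retained NotI and AscI sites. The record describes it as the full-length ectodomain, with threonine 35 changed to alanine so that the product carries no N-linked glycans.

Downstream, the backbone supplies rat Cd4 domains 3 and 4 as a C-terminal tag, followed by an enzymatic biotinylation sequence. The feature table annotates the Cd4 segment but not the biotinylation peptide or the RON3 coding region itself. Cotransfection with a BirA-expressing construct yields protein monobiotinylated at this single site. The associated publication places the construct within a library of functional recombinant merozoite surface and secreted proteins.
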