Addgene plasmid #47799: RON3-bio
Purpose: Expresses enzymatically monobiotinylated full-length RON3 ectodomain with no N-linked glycans upon cotransfection with BirA in mammalian cells. Contains a C-terminal rat Cd4 d3+4 tag.
Depositing lab: Gavin Wright. Publication: A library of functional recombinant cell surface and secreted Plasmodium falciparum merozoite proteins. Crosnier C, Wanaguru M, McDade B, Osier FH, Marsh K, Rayner JC, Wright GJ. Mol Cell Proteomics. 2013 Sep 16. 10.1074/mcp.O113.028357 PubMed 24043421.
Backbone
  Vector backbone: pTT3
  Backbone manufacturer: Yves Durocher, NRC
  Backbone size w/o insert (bp): 6633
  Total vector size (bp): 7317
  Vector type: Mammalian Expression
Growth in bacteria
  Bacterial resistance: Ampicillin, 100 μg/mL
  Growth temperature: 37°C
  Growth strain: DH5alpha
  Copy number: High Copy
Gene/Insert
  Gene/Insert name: Codon-optimised RON3
  Species: Synthetic; Plasmodium falciparum
  Insert size (bp): 684
  Mutation: Exogenous signal peptide of mouse origin, changed Threonine35 to Alanine residues
  Promoter: CMV
  Tag / fusion protein: rat Cd4 d3+4 (C terminal on backbone); enzymatic biotinylation sequence (C terminal on backbone)
  Cloning method: Restriction Enzyme; 5′ cloning site NotI (not destroyed); 3′ cloning site AscI (not destroyed)
  Sequencing primers: 5′ CMV-fwd
Resource information
  A portion of this plasmid was derived from a plasmid made by: pTT3 was obtained under an MTA from Yves Durocher, National Research Council of Canada- Biotechnology Research Institute
Terms and licenses: Academic/Nonprofit Terms; Industry Terms: Not Available to Industry
How to cite: RON3-bio was a gift from Gavin Wright (Addgene plasmid # 47799 ; http://n2t.net/addgene:47799 ; RRID:Addgene_47799)
