>Addgene plasmid #47799 | RON3-bio | addgene partial sequence | sequence record 71182 | CMV-F 5'-CGCAAATGGGCGGTAGGCGTG-3'
TGAACCGTCAGATCCTCACTCTCTTCCGCATCGCTGTCTGCGAGGGCCAGCTGTTGGGCTCGCGGTTGAG
GACAAACTCTTCGCGGTCTTTCCAGTACTCTTGGATCGGAAACCCGTCGGCCTCCGAACGGTACTCCGCC
ACCGAGGGACCTGAGCGAGTCCGCATCGACCGGATCGGAAAACCTCTCGAGAAAGGCGTCTAACCAGTCA
CAGTCGCAAGGTAGGCTGAGCACCGTGGCGGGCGGCAGCGGGTGGCGGTCGGGGTTGTTTCTGGCGGAGG
TGCTGCTGATGATGTAATTAAAGTAGGCGGTCTTGAGACGGCGGATGGTCGAGGTGAGGTGTGGCAGGCT
TGAGATCCAGCTGTTGGGGTGAGTACTCCCTCTCAAAAGCGGGCATTACTTCTGCGCTAAGATTGTCAGT
TTCCAAAAACGAGGAGGATTTGATATTCACCTGGCCCGATCTGGCCATACACTTGAGTGACAATGACATC
CACTTTGCCTTTCTCTCCACAGGTGTCCACTCCCAGGTCCAAGTTTGCCACCATGGAGTTTCAGACCCAG
GTACTCATGTCCCTGCTGCTCTGCATGTCTGGTGCGGCCGCCAACAAGATCGAGAACAACAATAACAAAG
TGAAGAACCTGGCCGTGTACAACAACGACATCGGCCAGTACTTCAAGAAAAAGGACATCCAGTGCAAGCA
CCACATCGAGATCAACCAGGACAGCAACCACAACGAGTACAGCTTTCTGAGCCTGAAGGCCAGCAGCATC
TTCAACCAGTACTACGTGGCCAAGCTGATCAACACCCTGCTGTACCGGGGCTTCCACCTGAACGTGTACT
TCCACAAGAACGTGGCCATGTACGAGAGCTTCAGCCGGACCAACTTCTTCTTCTACCTGACCATCCTGAA
