>Addgene plasmid #47799 | RON3-bio | addgene partial sequence | sequence record 71543 | EBVori-F
AGAACCCCTTTGTGTTTGGTCCCCCCCCGTGTCACATGTGGAACAGGGCCCAGTTGGCAAGTTGTACCAA
CCAACTGAAGGGATTACATGCACTGCCCCGCGAAGAAGGGGCAGAGATGTCGTAGTCAGGTTTAGTTCGT
CCGGGGCGGGGATCGATCCTCTAGCTAGAGATCTCCGAGGGATCTCGACCAAATGATTTGCCCTCCCATA
TGTCCTTCCGAGTGAGAGACACAAAAAATTCCAACACACTATTGCAATGAAAATAAATTTCCTTTATTAG
CCAGAGGTCGAGGTCGGGGGATCCTTAATTAATCACGTGTCTAGACTTAACGATGATTCCACACCATTTT
CTGTGCATCCAGAATATGATGCAGTGATCCGGAATTCAACCCTTTGGATAAAACCTGGATCTTGGAGTCC
ATCTTGACCTCTTCACCTTCACTCAGTAGACATTGCCACACCCCTGCTTCAGGGGCCTGCACTTGAATCA
CTTTCTCCTGCCTGGAGACCCTGGCCTCCTGATTCTCCTGCTTCAAGATCAGTCTCATCTTGGGTGAGGT
GGGTCCCATCACCTCACAGGTCAAAGTGTTGCTGTCGGGCTGAGTCACTTTCATCACCACCAGGTTCACT
TCCTGATACAGTATCCCTCTGTCCAGAGTCAGGGTCAGGTTGCCAGAACCAGCAAACTGAAGGGAGACCT
GGGGTATCTGAAGGGTGAGTGGGAGCGTTTCGGACAGCTGGAACTTGGGGTTGCTAGTAGACTTCTGCAC
AGACACCTTTTGGTTCTTTAGGGAGAAGGTGATCCAGGACTGGGAAGAAGGAGCCTTCTCTGCCTTCCAT
CTCAACTCTCCCTGCAGGCTTTCCTCTCCAAGGTTGAGTGGGAAGGAGAACTCCGCTGACTCCCCCTCAC
TCTTATAGGCCGTGATGGA
