>Addgene plasmid #47799 | RON3-bio | addgene partial sequence | sequence record 72074 | rCd4-R 5'-TCCCTGCAGGCTTTCCTCTCCAAGGTTGAG-3'
CCTCACTCTTATAGGCCGTGATGGAGGTCGACGGCGCGCCGTTCATGATCAGCTTATCGAAGCTGGCCAC
GTGGTTGAACACGTAGGCGTTGGTGAAGCACAGGTCGATCAGCTTGTGGTTGATCAGGCCGATGATGCCC
CGCAGGCTCTGCACGAAGGACACGCTCAGGAAGGTTCTGGCCAGCAGCAGGCCATCCTTCTTCAGGGCGT
CCATCACGCTCCAATAGCTGTCGCTCTTGGCCTTCTTGTACACCAGGATGGCCTGGTTCATCTCGTTCTT
CACGGTGTCGTCGATCTCGAAGTTGGGGTAGTCGAACTCGCTGATCAGGTACTTCTTGAACACGTTGAAC
TTCCGCTTGTTGCTGCTCCGCTCGGCCTTGCTGATGATCTTGACGATCTTCTTCACGTTTTTCTTGTTCA
GGATGGTCAGGTAGAAGAAGAAGTTGGTCCGGCTGAAGCTCTCGTACATGGCCACGTTCTTGTGGAAGTA
CACGTTCAGGTGGAAGCCCCGGTACAGCAGGGTGTTGATCAGCTTGGCCACGTAGTACTGGTTGAAGATG
CTGCTGGCCTTCAGGCTCAGAAAGCTGTACTCGTTGTGGTTGCTGTCCTGGTTGATCTCGATGTGGTGCT
TGCACTGGATGTCCTTTTTCTTGAAGTACTGGCCGATGTCGTTGTTGTACACGGCCAGGTTCTTCACTTT
GTTATTGTTGTTCTCGATCTTGTTGGCGGCCGCACCAGACATGCAGAGCAGCAGGGACATGAGTACCTGG
GTCTGAAACTCCATGGTGGCAAACTTGGACCTGGGAGTGGACACCTGTGGAGAGAAAGGCAAAGTGGATG
TCATTGTCACTCAAGTGTATGGCCAGATCGGGCCAGGTGAATATCAAATCCTCCTCGTTTTTGGAAACTG
ACAATCTTAGCGCA
